>Addgene plasmid #180640 | pGEX-THTAP-VPS9D1, residues 1-97 | addgene full sequence | sequence record 358576 | Addgene NGS Result
CTTATCGACTGCACGGTGCACCAATGCTTCTGGCGTCAGGCAGCCATCGGAAGCTGTGGTATGGCTGTGC
AGGTCGTAAATCACTGCATAATTCGTGTCGCTCAAGGCGCACTCCCGTTCTGGATAATGTTTTTTGCGCC
GACATCATAACGGTTCTGGCAAATATTCTGAAATGAGCTGTTGACAATTAATCATCGGCTCGTATAATGT
GTGGAATTGTGAGCGGATAACAATTTCACACAGGAAACAGTATTCATGTCCCCTATACTAGGTTATTGGA
AAATTAAGGGCCTTGTGCAACCCACTCGACTTCTTTTGGAATATCTTGAAGAAAAATATGAAGAGCATTT
GTATGAGCGCGATGAAGGTGATAAATGGCGAAACAAAAAGTTTGAATTGGGTTTGGAGTTTCCCAATCTT
CCTTATTATATTGATGGTGATGTTAAATTAACACAGTCTATGGCCATCATACGTTATATAGCTGACAAGC
ACAACATGTTGGGTGGTTGTCCAAAAGAGCGTGCAGAGATTTCAATGCTTGAAGGAGCGGTTTTGGATAT
TAGATACGGTGTTTCGAGAATTGCATATAGTAAAGACTTTGAAACTCTCAAAGTTGATTTTCTTAGCAAG
CTACCTGAAATGCTGAAAATGTTCGAAGATCGTTTATGTCATAAAACATATTTAAATGGTGATCATGTAA
CCCATCCTGACTTCATGTTGTATGACGCTCTTGATGTTGTTTTATACATGGACCCAATGTGCCTGGATGC
GTTCCCAAAATTAGTTTGTTTTAAAAAACGTATTGAAGCTATCCCACAAATTGATAAGTACTTGAAATCC
AGCAAGTATATAGCATGGCCTTTGCAGGGCTGGCAAGCCACGTTTGGTGGTGGCGACCATCCTCCAAAAT
CGGATCTGGTTCCGCGTGGATCTCCGCACCATCACCATCACCATGAAAACCTGTATTTTCAGGGCGGCCT
GAACGATATTTTTGAAGCGCAGAAAATTGAATGGCATGAACTTGAAGTCCTCTTTCAGGGACCCATGGCC
GCTGCGGCCGGGGACGGCACGGTGAAGCCGCTGCAGAGCGCCATGAAGCTTGCCAACGGGGCCATCGAGC
TGGACACCGGCAACCGGCCCCGGGAGGCATACACGGAATACCTGAGGAGCATCCACTATATCTCCCAGGT
GTTACTAGAAGAAGTGGAAACCACTAAAGAAGCTGGGGAAACTGTGCCCCCCGACACCTCCAAGATGCTG
AAGCTAGCACAGCAGTGTCTGGAGAGGGCCCAGTCGACGGCCGCCAAGCTTGGGAAAACACGCCTGAAGC
CAACCTGACAGGATCCTCGAGAATTCATCGTGACTGACTGACGATCTGCCTCGCGCGTTTCGGTGATGAC
GGTGAAAACCTCTGACACATGCAGCTCCCGGAGACGGTCACAGCTTGTCTGTAAGCGGATGCCGGGAGCA
GACAAGCCCGTCAGGGCGCGTCAGCGGGTGTTGGCGGGTGTCGGGGCGCAGCCATGACCCAGTCACGTAG
CGATAGCGGAGTGTATAATTCTTGAAGACGAAAGGGCCTCGTGATACGCCTATTTTTATAGGTTAATGTC
ATGATAATAATGGTTTCTTAGACGTCAGGTGGCACTTTTCGGGGAAATGTGCGCGGAACCCCTATTTGTT
TATTTTTCTAAATACATTCAAATATGTATCCGCTCATGAGACAATAACCCTGATAAATGCTTCAATAATA
TTGAAAAAGGAAGAGTATGAGTATTCAACATTTCCGTGTCGCCCTTATTCCCTTTTTTGCGGCATTTTGC
CTTCCTGTTTTTGCTCACCCAGAAACGCTGGTGAAAGTAAAAGATGCTGAAGATCAGTTGGGTGCACGAG
TAGGTTACATCGAACTGGATCTCAACAGCGGTAAGATCCTTGAGAGTTTTCGCCCCGAAGAACGTTTTCC
AATGATGAGCACTTTTAAAGTTCTGCTATGTGGCGCGGTATTATCCCGTGTTGACGCCGGGCAAGAGCAA
CTCGGTCGCCGCATACACTATTCTCAGAATGACTTGGTTGAGTACTCACCAGTCACAGAAAAGCATCTTA
CGGATGGCATGACAGTAAGAGAATTATGCAGTGCTGCCATAACCATGAGTGATAACACTGCGGCCAACTT
ACTTCTGACAACGATCGGAGGACCGAAGGAGCTAACCGCTTTTTTGCACAACATGGGAGATCATGTAACT
CGCCTTGATCGTTGGGAACCGGAGCTGAATGAAGCCATACCAAACGACGAGCGTGACACCACGATGCCTG
CAGCAATGGCAACAACGTTGCGCAAACTATTAACTGGCGAACTACTTACTCTAGCTTCCCGGCAACAATT
AATAGACTGGATGGAGGCGGATAAAGTTGCAGGACCACTTCTGCGCTCGGCCCTTCCGGCTGGCTGGTTT
ATTGCTGATAAATCTGGAGCCGGTGAGCGTGGGTCTCGCGGTATCATTGCAGCACTGGGGCCAGATGGTA
AGCCCTCCCGTATCGTAGTTATCTACACGACGGGGAGTCAGGCAACTATGGATGAACGAAATAGACAGAT
CGCTGAGATAGGTGCCTCACTGATTAAGCATTGGTAACTGTCAGACCAAGTTTACTCATATATACTTTAG
ATTGATTTAAAACTTCATTTTTAATTTAAAAGGATCTAGGTGAAGATCCTTTTTGATAATCTCATGACCA
AAATCCCTTAACGTGAGTTTTCGTTCCACTGAGCGTCAGACCCCGTAGAAAAGATCAAAGGATCTTCTTG
AGATCCTTTTTTTCTGCGCGTAATCTGCTGCTTGCAAACAAAAAAACCACCGCTACCAGCGGTGGTTTGT
TTGCCGGATCAAGAGCTACCAACTCTTTTTCCGAAGGTAACTGGCTTCAGCAGAGCGCAGATACCAAATA
CTGTCCTTCTAGTGTAGCCGTAGTTAGGCCACCACTTCAAGAACTCTGTAGCACCGCCTACATACCTCGC
TCTGCTAATCCTGTTACCAGTGGCTGCTGCCAGTGGCGATAAGTCGTGTCTTACCGGGTTGGACTCAAGA
CGATAGTTACCGGATAAGGCGCAGCGGTCGGGCTGAACGGGGGGTTCGTGCACACAGCCCAGCTTGGAGC
GAACGACCTACACCGAACTGAGATACCTACAGCGTGAGCTATGAGAAAGCGCCACGCTTCCCGAAGGGAG
AAAGGCGGACAGGTATCCGGTAAGCGGCAGGGTCGGAACAGGAGAGCGCACGAGGGAGCTTCCAGGGGGA
AACGCCTGGTATCTTTATAGTCCTGTCGGGTTTCGCCACCTCTGACTTGAGCGTCGATTTTTGTGATGCT
CGTCAGGGGGGCGGAGCCTATGGAAAAACGCCAGCAACGCGGCCTTTTTACGGTTCCTGGCCTTTTGCTG
GCCTTTTGCTCACATGTTCTTTCCTGCGTTATCCCCTGATTCTGTGGATAACCGTATTACCGCCTTTGAG
TGAGCTGATACCGCTCGCCGCAGCCGAACGACCGAGCGCAGCGAGTCAGTGAGCGAGGAAGCGGAAGAGC
GCCTGATGCGGTATTTTCTCCTTACGCATCTGTGCGGTATTTCACACCGCATAAATTCCGACACCATCGA
ATGGCGCAAAACCTTTCGCGGTATGGCATGATAGCGCCCGGAAGAGAGTCAATTCAGGGTGGTGAATGTG
AAACCAGTAACGTTATACGATGTCGCAGAGTATGCCGGTGTCTCTTATCAGACCGTTTCCCGCGTGGTGA
ACCAGGCCAGCCACGTTTCTGCGAAAACGCGGGAAAAAGTGGAAGCGGCGATGGCGGAGCTGAATTACAT
TCCCAACCGCGTGGCACAACAACTGGCGGGCAAACAGTCGTTGCTGATTGGCGTTGCCACCTCCAGTCTG
GCCCTGCACGCGCCGTCGCAAATTGTCGCGGCGATTAAATCTCGCGCCGATCAACTGGGTGCCAGCGTGG
TGGTGTCGATGGTAGAACGAAGCGGCGTCGAAGCCTGTAAAGCGGCGGTGCACAATCTTCTCGCGCAACG
CGTCAGTGGGCTGATCATTAACTATCCGCTGGATGACCAGGATGCCATTGCTGTGGAAGCTGCCTGCACT
AATGTTCCGGCGTTATTTCTTGATGTCTCTGACCAGACACCCATCAACAGTATTATTTTCTCCCATGAAG
ACGGTACGCGACTGGGCGTGGAGCATCTGGTCGCATTGGGTCACCAGCAAATCGCGCTGTTAGCGGGCCC
ATTAAGTTCTGTCTCGGCGCGTCTGCGTCTGGCTGGCTGGCATAAATATCTCACTCGCAATCAAATTCAG
CCGATAGCGGAACGGGAAGGCGACTGGAGTGCCATGTCCGGTTTTCAACAAACCATGCAAATGCTGAATG
AGGGCATCGTTCCCACTGCGATGCTGGTTGCCAACGATCAGATGGCGCTGGGCGCAATGCGCGCCATTAC
CGAGTCCGGGCTGCGCGTTGGTGCGGATATCTCGGTAGTGGGATACGACGATACCGAAGACAGCTCATGT
TATATCCCGCCGTTAACCACCATCAAACAGGATTTTCGCCTGCTGGGGCAAACCAGCGTGGACCGCTTGC
TGCAACTCTCTCAGGGCCAGGCGGTGAAGGGCAATCAGCTGTTGCCCGTCTCACTGGTGAAAAGAAAAAC
CACCCTGGCGCCCAATACGCAAACCGCCTCTCCCCGCGCGTTGGCCGATTCATTAATGCAGCTGGCACGA
CAGGTTTCCCGACTGGAAAGCGGGCAGTGAGCGCAACGCAATTAATGTAAGTTAGCTCACTCATTAGGCA
CCCCAGGCTTTACACTTTATGCTTCCGGCTCGTATGTTGTGTGGAATTGTGAGCGGATAACAATTTCACA
CAGGAAACAGCTATGACCATGATTACGGATTCACTGGCCGTCGTTTTACAACGTCGTGACTGGGAAAACC
CTGGCGTTACCCAACTTAATCGCCTTGCAGCACATCCCCCTTTCGCCAGCTGGCGTAATAGCGAAGAGGC
CCGCACCGATCGCCCTTCCCAACAGTTGCGCAGCCTGAATGGCGAATGGCGCTTTGCCTGGTTTCCGGCA
CCAGAAGCGGTGCCGGAAAGCTGGCTGGAGTGCGATCTTCCTGAGGCCGATACTGTCGTCGTCCCCTCAA
ACTGGCAGATGCACGGTTACGATGCGCCCATCTACACCAACGTGACCTATCCCATTACGGTCAATCCGCC
GTTTGTTCCCACGGAGAATCCGACGGGTTGTTACTCGCTCACATTTAATGTTGATGAAAGCTGGCTACAG
GAAGGCCAGACGCGAATTATTTTTGATGGCGTTGGAATTAG
Features (pLannotate 1.2.2; 20 found; start..end, strand, type, name):
    181..209     +  promoter       tac promoter: strong E. coli promoter; hybrid between the trp and lac UV5 promoters
    217..233     +  protein_bind   lac operator: The lac repressor binds to the lac operator to inhibit transcription in E. coli. This inhibition can be relieved by adding lactose or isopropyl-β-D-thiogalactopyranoside (IPTG). lac repressor encoded by lacI
    256..909     +  CDS            GST26_SCHJA: Experimental evidence at protein level: Swiss-Prot protein existence level 1. GST isoenzymes appear to play a central role in the parasite detoxification system. Other functions are also suspected including a role in increasing the solubility of haematin in the parasite gut. From Schistosoma japonicum (Blood fluke).
    937..954     +  CDS            6xHis: 6xHis affinity tag
    955..975     +  CDS            TEV site: tobacco etch virus (TEV) protease recognition and cleavage site
   1021..1044    +  CDS            HRV 3C site: recognition and cleavage site for human rhinovirus 3C and PreScission proteases
   1045..1335    +  CDS            VPS9D1 (fragment): VP9D1_HUMAN - Also known as ATPBL, C16orf7. Experimental evidence at protein level: Swiss-Prot protein existence level 1. From Homo sapiens (Human).
   1376..1415    +  CDS            rop (fragment): Rop protein, which maintains plasmids at low copy number; rop
   1517..1557    +  misc_feature   bom (fragment): basis of mobility region from pBR322
   1662..1766    +  promoter       AmpR promoter: bla
   1767..2624    +  CDS            bla: BLAT_ECOLX - Experimental evidence at protein level: Swiss-Prot protein existence level 1. TEM-type are the most prevalent beta-lactamases in enterobacteria; they hydrolyze the beta-lactam bond in susceptible beta-lactam antibiotics, thus conferring resistance to penicillins and cephalosporins. TEM-3 and TEM-4 are capable of hydrolyzing cefotaxime and ceftazidime. TEM-5 is capable of hydrolyzing ceftazidime. TEM-6 is capable of hydrolyzing ceftazidime and aztreonam. TEM-8/CAZ-2, TEM- 16/CAZ-7 and TEM-24/CAZ-6 are markedly active against ceftazidime. IRT- 4 shows resistance to beta-lactamase in
   2798..3386    +  rep_origin     ori: high-copy-number ColE1/pMB1/pBR322/pUC origin of replication
   3572..3623    -  misc_feature   bom (fragment): basis of mobility region from pBR322
   3630..3707    +  promoter       lacI promoter: lacI
   3708..4790    +  CDS            lacI: lac repressor; lacI; The lac repressor binds to the lac operator to inhibit transcription in E. coli. This inhibition can be relieved by adding lactose or isopropyl-β-D-thiogalactopyranoside (IPTG).
   4803..4824    +  protein_bind   CAP binding site: CAP binding activates transcription in the presence of cAMP. E. coli catabolite activator protein
   4839..4869    +  promoter       lac promoter: promoter for the E. coli lac operon
   4877..4893    +  protein_bind   lac operator: The lac repressor binds to the lac operator to inhibit transcription in E. coli. This inhibition can be relieved by adding lactose or isopropyl-β-D-thiogalactopyranoside (IPTG). lac repressor encoded by lacI
   4913..5086    +  CDS            lacZα: LacZα fragment of β-galactosidase; lacZ fragment
   5350..105     -  CDS            yciV (fragment) (across the origin): RNAAM_ECOLI - Also known as trpH From Escherichia coli (strain K12).
