[The description below was written by a language model from this plasmid's Addgene catalogue record and pLannotate feature annotations shown in this document.]
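Description:
pGEX-THTAP-VPS9D1, residues 1-97 is a 5.4 kb bacterial expression plasmid built on the pGEX-THTAP backbone, a pGEX-family vector for producing glutathione S-transferase fusion proteins in E. coli. It replicates from a ColE1/pMB1-type origin and is selected with ampicillin through a TEM beta-lactamase gene driven by its own promoter. The catalogue lists copy number as unknown. Short rop and bom fragments, a lac promoter/operator with a lacZα segment, and a small piece of E. coli yciV spanning the numbering origin appear to be backbone remnants typical of pGEX vectors rather than functional payload.

Expression is driven by the hybrid tac promoter followed by a lac operator, and the plasmid carries its own lacI gene, so transcription is repressed until it is induced with IPTG. The open reading frame begins with Schistosoma japonicum GST, followed by a 6xHis tag, a TEV protease site and an HRV 3C (PreScission) site, which lies immediately upstream of the insert. The record describes the tag as N-terminal HIS-GST, whereas the annotated order is GST and then His. The insert is a fragment of human VPS9D1 (also known as C16orf7 or ATP-BL) encoding residues 1-97, which the depositor identifies as the MIT domain. This arrangement allows purification on glutathione or metal-affinity resin, with a choice of proteases for removing the tags. The construct was made for recombinant production of the isolated MIT domain, as part of a study surveying interactions between human ESCRT-III proteins and MIT domains and their roles in cytokinetic abscission.
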