Addgene plasmid #180640: pGEX-THTAP-VPS9D1, residues 1-97
Purpose: Bacterial expression for VPS9D1 MIT domain, residues 1-97. Has N-terminal HIS-GST tag. Internal ID: WISP20-89.
Depositing lab: Wesley Sundquist. Depositing organization: University of Utah. Publication: Comprehensive analysis of the human ESCRT-III-MIT domain interactome reveals new cofactors for cytokinetic abscission. Wenzel DM, Mackay DR, Skalicky JJ, Paine EL, Miller MS, Ullman KS, Sundquist WI. Elife. 2022 Sep 15;11:e77779. doi: 10.7554/eLife.77779. PubMed 36107470.
Backbone
  Vector backbone: pGEX-THTAP
  Vector type: Bacterial Expression
Growth in bacteria
  Bacterial resistance: Ampicillin, 100 μg/mL
  Growth temperature: 37°C
  Growth strain: DH5alpha
  Copy number: Unknown
Gene/Insert
  Gene/Insert name: VPS9D1
  Species: H. sapiens (human)
  Mutation: Residues 1-97
  Entrez Gene: C16orf7 (a.k.a. ATP-BL)
  Tag / fusion protein: HIS-GST (N terminal on backbone)
  Cloning method: Unknown
  Sequencing primers: 5′ pGEX_for; 3′ pGEX_rev
Terms and licenses: Academic/Nonprofit Terms; Industry Terms: Not Available to Industry
Depositor comments: Read the preprint on bioRxiv: https://www.biorxiv.org/content/10.1101/2022.02.09.477148v1
How to cite: pGEX-THTAP-VPS9D1, residues 1-97 was a gift from Wesley Sundquist (Addgene plasmid # 180640 ; http://n2t.net/addgene:180640 ; RRID:Addgene_180640)
